>Addgene plasmid #180667 | pMYT014 | addgene full sequence | sequence record 369320 | Addgene NGS Result
AGTCGGTCTCAAACGATCTGAAGGATGTCCCTATCAGTGATAGAGAATAAGGGAACGTTCCCTATCAGTG
ATAGAGAAGGTTCAAACCTCTCCCTATCAGTGATAGAGAAGAAGTAGGGATTCCCTATCAGTGATAGAGA
GAGTTAACACGACTCCCTATCAGTGATAGAGACATTCATCCCGATCCCTATCAGTGATAGAGAACATTAC
TATTACTATTGATTACTTTAATTTATAAAAGAGAAGCAAATAACTCCTTGTCTTGTATCAATTGCATTAT
AATATCTTCTTGTTAGTGCAATATCATATAGAAGTCATCGAAATAGATATTAAGAAAAACAAACTGTACA
ATCAATCAATCAATCATCACATAAAAAAAAGATCTATGTGAGACCAGACCAATAAAAAACGCCCGGCGGC
AACCGAGCGTTCTGAACAAATCCAGATGGAGTTCTGAGGTCATTACTGGATCTATCAACAGGAGTCCAAG
CGAGCTCGATATCAAATTACGCCCCGCCCTGCCACTCATCGCAGTACTGTTGTAATTCATTAAGCATTCT
GCCGACATGGAAGCCATCACAAACGGCATGATGAACCTGAATCGCCAGCGGCATCAGCACCTTGTCGCCT
TGCGTATAATATTTGCCCATGGTGAAAACGGGGGCGAAGAAGTTGTCCATATTGGCCACGTTTAAATCAA
AACTGGTGAAACTCACCCAGGGATTGGCTGAAACGAAAAACATATTCTCAATAAACCCTTTAGGGAAATA
GGCCAGGTTTTCACCGTAACACGCCACATCTTGCGAATATATGTGTAGAAACTGCCGGAAATCGTCGTGG
TATTCACTCCAGAGCGATGAAAACGTTTCAGTTTGCTCATGGAAAACGGTGTAACAAGGGTGAACACTAT
CCCATATCACCAGCTCACCGTCTTTCATTGCCATACGAAATTCCGGATGAGCATTCATCAGGCGGGCAAG
AATGTGAATAAAGGCCGGATAAAACTTGTGCTTATTTTTCTTTACGGTCTTTAAAAAGGCCGTAATATCC
AGCTGAACGGTCTGGTTATAGGTACATTGAGCAACTGACTGAAATGCCTCAAAATGTTCTTTACGATGCC
ATTGGGATATATCAACGGTGGTATATCCAGTGATTTTTTTCTCCATTTTAGCTTCCTTAGCTCCTGAAAA
TCTCGATAACTCAAAAAATACGCCCGGTAGTGATCTTATTTCATTATGGTGAAAGTTGGAACCTCTTACG
TGCCCGATCAATCATGACCAAAATCCCTTAACGTGAGTTTTCGTTCCACTGAGCGTCAGACCCCGTAGAA
AAGATCAAAGGATCTTCTTGAGATCCTTTTTTTCTGCGCGTAATCTGCTGCTTGCAAACAAAAAAACCAC
CGCTACCAGCGGTGGTTTGTTTGCCGGATCAAGAGCTACCAACTCTTTTTCCGAAGGTAACTGGCTTCAG
CAGAGCGCAGATACCAAATACTGTTCTTCTAGTGTAGCCGTAGTTAGGCCACCACTTCAAGAACTCTGTA
GCACCGCCTACATACCTCGCTCTGCTAATCCTGTTACCAGTGGCTGCTGCCAGTGGCGATAAGTCGTGTC
TTACCGGGTTGGACTCAAGACGATAGTTACCGGATAAGGCGCAGCGGTCGGGCTGAACGGGGGGTTCGTG
CACACAGCCCAGCTTGGAGCGAACGACCTACACCGAACTGAGATACCTACAGCGTGAGCTATGAGAAAGC
GCCACGCTTCCCGAAGGGAGAAAGGCGGACAGGTATCCGGTAAGCGGCAGGGTCGGAACAGGAGAGCGCA
CGAGGGAGCTTCCAGGGGGAAACGCCTGGTATCTTTATAGTCCTGTCGGGTTTCGCCACCTCTGACTTGA
GCGTCGATTTTTGTGATGCTCGTCAGGGGGGCGGAGCCTATGGAAAAACGCCAGCAACGCGGCCTTTTTA
CGGTTCCTGGCCTTTTGCTGGCCTTTTGCTCACATGTTCTTTCCTGCGTTATCCCCTGATTCTGTGGATA
ACCGT
Features (pLannotate 1.2.2; 12 found; start..end, strand, type, name):
     28..47      +  promoter       tight TRE promoter (fragment): Tet-responsive promoter PTight, consisting of seven tet operator sequences followed by the minimal CMV promoter
     57..77      +  promoter       H1-2O2 promoter (fragment): doxycycline-inducible variant of the human H1 RNA promoter (Henriksen et al., 2007)
     90..110     +  promoter       tight TRE promoter (fragment): Tet-responsive promoter PTight, consisting of seven tet operator sequences followed by the minimal CMV promoter
    122..140     +  promoter       PLtetO-1 promoter (fragment): modified phage lambda PL promoter with tet operator sites (Lutz and Bujard, 1997)
    152..172     +  promoter       tight TRE promoter (fragment): Tet-responsive promoter PTight, consisting of seven tet operator sequences followed by the minimal CMV promoter
    184..205     +  promoter       tight TRE promoter (fragment): Tet-responsive promoter PTight, consisting of seven tet operator sequences followed by the minimal CMV promoter
    234..319     +  promoter       CUP1 promoter (fragment): S. cerevisiae CUP1; inducible metallothionein promoter, regulated by Cu2+
    344..359     -  rep_origin     ARS1 (fragment): S. cerevisiae autonomously replicating sequence ARS1
    402..436     -  terminator     lambda t0 terminator: minimal transcription terminator from phage lambda (Scholtissek and Grosse, 1987)
    510..1166    -  CDS            cat: CAT_ECOLX - Experimental evidence at protein level: Swiss-Prot protein existence level 1. This enzyme is an effector of chloramphenicol resistance in bacteria. From Escherichia coli. This protein is used as a marker in many commonly used cloning vectors, such as pACYC184.
   1167..1264    -  promoter       cat promoter: promoter of the E. coli cat gene encoding chloramphenicol acetyltransferase
   1348..1936    +  rep_origin     ori: high-copy-number ColE1/pMB1/pBR322/pUC origin of replication
