[The description below was written by a language model from this plasmid's Addgene catalogue record and pLannotate feature annotations shown in this document.]
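Description:
pMYT014 is a small (about 2 kb) part-storage plasmid from a modular Golden Gate/MoClo toolkit for engineering Saccharomyces cerevisiae. It is built on the pYTK001 part entry vector and holds the synthetic promoter pTet6 as a Type 2 part, the promoter position in the yeast toolkit assembly standard, so it can be combined with coding sequence, terminator and other parts from the YTK and the multiplex MYTK systems. The plasmid is maintained in E. coli only. It carries a high-copy ColE1/pUC-type origin and a chloramphenicol acetyltransferase (cat) gene driven by its own promoter and followed by the lambda t0 terminator. No yeast selection marker is annotated. The only yeast replication element flagged is a 16-nt match to ARS1, which is most likely a chance similarity rather than a working origin.

The feature table fits the part's name. Six short, evenly spaced hits on the forward strand are labelled as fragments of tight TRE, H1-2O2 and PLtetO-1 promoters. All of these contain tet operators, so the hits most plausibly mark six tetO sites rather than pieces of those mammalian or bacterial promoters. Downstream of them is a segment annotated as a fragment of the yeast CUP1 promoter, which may supply the core promoter region, though the record does not state the design explicitly. Such an arrangement would place transcription under the control of a Tet-family regulator and tetracycline or doxycycline. The record does not say which regulator is intended, or whether it activates or represses. The plasmid serves as a source of this promoter part for assembling yeast expression cassettes, not as an expression vector in its own right.
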