Addgene plasmid #180667: pMYT014
Purpose: Encodes pTet6 as a Type 2 part to be used in the Dueber YTK and Ellis MYTK systems
Depositing lab: Tom Ellis. Depositing organization: Imperial College London. Publication: A Multiplex MoClo Toolkit for Extensive and Flexible Engineering of Saccharomyces cerevisiae. Shaw WM, Khalil AS, Ellis T. ACS Synth Biol. 2023 Nov 6. doi: 10.1021/acssynbio.3c00423. PubMed 37930278.
Backbone
  Vector backbone: pYTK001
  Backbone manufacturer: John Dueber
  Vector type: Synthetic Biology
Growth in bacteria
  Bacterial resistance: Chloramphenicol, 25 μg/mL
  Growth temperature: 37°C
  Growth strain: DH5alpha
  Copy number: High Copy
Gene/Insert
  Gene/Insert name: pTet6
  Species: Synthetic
  Cloning method: Restriction Enzyme; 5′ cloning site Unknown (unknown if destroyed)
Terms and licenses: Academic/Nonprofit Terms; Industry Terms: Not Available to Industry
How to cite: pMYT014 was a gift from Tom Ellis (Addgene plasmid # 180667 ; http://n2t.net/addgene:180667 ; RRID:Addgene_180667)
